Addgene plasmid #221427: pENTR-CASK
Purpose: Gateway entry clone with codon-optimized ORF sequence for subcloning into custom expression vectors
Depositing lab: RESOLUTE Consortium & Giulio Superti-Furga. Depositing organization: CeMM Research Center for Molecular Medicine. Publication: The RESOLUTE consortium: unlocking SLC transporters for drug discovery. Superti-Furga G, Lackner D, Wiedmer T, Ingles-Prieto A, Barbosa B, Girardi E, Goldmann U, Gurtl B, Klavins K, Klimek C, Lindinger S, Lineiro-Retes E, Muller AC, Onstein S, Redinger G, Reil D, Sedlyarov V, Wolf G, Crawford M, Everley R, ... Steppan CM. Nat Rev Drug Discov. 2020 Jul;19(7):429-430. doi: 10.1038/d41573-020-00056-6. PubMed 32265506.
Backbone
  Vector backbone: pENTR
  Backbone manufacturer: Twist Bioscience
  Vector type: Mammalian Expression
Growth in bacteria
  Bacterial resistance: Kanamycin, 50 μg/mL
  Growth temperature: 37°C
  Growth strain: NEB Stable
  Copy number: High Copy
Gene/Insert
  Gene/Insert name: CASK
  Species: H. sapiens (human)
  Insert size (bp): 1035
  Entrez Gene: CASK (a.k.a. CAGH39, CAMGUK, CMG, FGS4, LIN2, MICPCH, MRXSNA, TNRC8, hCASK)
  Cloning method: Gateway Cloning
  Sequencing primers: 5′ M13; 3′ M13r
Terms and licenses: Academic/Nonprofit Terms; Industry Terms: Not Available to Industry
Depositor comments: RESOLUTE ID: PD0551-7
How to cite: pENTR-CASK was a gift from RESOLUTE Consortium & Giulio Superti-Furga (Addgene plasmid # 221427 ; http://n2t.net/addgene:221427 ; RRID:Addgene_221427)
