[The description below was written by a language model from this plasmid's Addgene catalogue record and pLannotate feature annotations shown in this document.]
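Description:
pENTR-CASK is a Gateway entry clone built on a pENTR backbone synthesized by Twist Bioscience, carrying a codon-optimized open reading frame for human CASK (also known as LIN2). CASK is a multidomain scaffolding protein involved in anchoring synaptic transmembrane proteins, ion channel trafficking and, through the transcription factor TBR1, regulation of gene expression. The plasmid is maintained in E. coli at high copy number through a ColE1/pUC-type origin and is selected with kanamycin via an aph(3')-Ia aminoglycoside phosphotransferase gene. Small remnants of a pBluescript-type multiple cloning site and lacZα are also annotated. An rrnB T1 terminator in the backbone upstream of the cloning region helps insulate the insert from read-through transcription.

The ORF is flanked directly by attL1 and attL2 sites, so an LR Clonase reaction can transfer it directionally into any attR-containing destination vector. No promoter, tag or reporter is annotated around the insert. Although the catalogue lists the vector type as mammalian expression, the clone itself is a promoterless shuttle, and expression elements and any fusion tags come from the chosen destination vector. This matches the stated purpose of subcloning into custom expression vectors. The plasmid belongs to a consortium collection focused on solute carrier transporters and drug discovery.

There is a discrepancy in the record. The catalogue gives an insert size of 1035 bp, whereas the feature table from the 5,149 nt full-sequence record annotates a CASK coding region of about 2.8 kb between the att sites, consistent with a full-length protein. The annotated sequence is probably the more reliable guide, but the record does not explain the difference.
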