Features (pLannotate 1.2.2; 8 found; start..end, strand, type, name):
      1..100     +  protein_bind   attL1: mutant version of attL; recombination site for the Gateway® LR reaction LR Clonase™
    106..2883    +  CDS            CASK: CSKP_HUMAN - Also known as LIN2. Experimental evidence at protein level: Swiss-Prot protein existence level 1. Multidomain scaffolding protein with a role in synaptic transmembrane protein anchoring and ion channel trafficking. Contributes to neural development and regulation of gene expression via interaction with the transcription factor TBR1. Binds to cell-surface proteins, including amyloid precursor protein, neurexins and syndecans. May mediate a link between the extracellular matrix and the actin cytoskeleton via its interaction with syndecan and with the actin/spectrin-binding protein 4
   2885..2984    -  protein_bind   attL2: mutant version of attL; recombination site for the Gateway® LR reaction LR Clonase™
   3229..3817    -  rep_origin     ori: high-copy-number ColE1/pMB1/pBR322/pUC origin of replication
   3953..4768    -  CDS            KanR: aminoglycoside phosphotransferase; aph(3')-Ia; confers resistance to kanamycin in bacteria or G418 (Geneticin®) in eukaryotes
   4884..4906    +  misc_feature   MCS (fragment): pBluescript multiple cloning site
   4906..4952    +  terminator     rrnB T1 terminator: transcription terminator T1 from the E. coli rrnB gene
   5054..5097    -  CDS            lacZα (fragment): LacZα fragment of β-galactosidase; lacZ fragment
>Addgene plasmid #221427 | pENTR-CASK | addgene full sequence | sequence record 437156 | Addgene NGS Result
CAAATAATGATTTTATTTTGACTGATAGTGACCTGTTCGTTGCAACAGATTGATGAGCAATGCTTTTTTA
TAATGCCAACTTTGTACAAAAAAGCAGGCTCCACCATGGCAGACGATGACGTGTTATTTGAAGACGTGTA
TGAACTGTGTGAGGTTATCGGGAAAGGCCCTTTTTCCGTAGTCCGAAGATGCATTAACCGAGAAACCGGA
CAGCAATTCGCGGTAAAGATCGTGGACGTAGCAAAGTTCACTAGTAGTCCCGGGCTGAGTACCGAAGACT
TGAAGCGAGAGGCTTCCATTTGCCACATGCTTAAGCACCCACATATTGTGGAGTTACTGGAAACCTATTC
TAGTGATGGGATGCTGTATATGGTGTTCGAGTTCATGGATGGAGCAGACCTGTGTTTCGAGATTGTCAAG
AGGGCTGACGCCGGCTTTGTGTACAGTGAAGCCGTTGCAAGTCATTACATGCGTCAAATCTTAGAGGCCT
TACGGTACTGCCACGACAATAACATCATTCACAGGGACGTGAAGCCTCATTGCGTGCTTCTGGCCAGTAA
AGAGAACTCAGCCCCAGTCAAACTGGGAGGATTCGGAGTCGCGATTCAGTTGGGAGAGAGCGGCCTCGTG
GCCGGCGGAAGGGTCGGTACACCACACTTTATGGCCCCTGAAGTAGTTAAGCGTGAGCCCTATGGGAAGC
CTGTTGATGTGTGGGGATGTGGGGTCATCCTCTTTATACTCCTGTCAGGCTGTCTGCCATTTTACGGCAC
CAAGGAACGACTCTTCGAAGGCATCATTAAGGGCAAATATAAGATGAACCCTCGGCAGTGGTCTCATATC
TCCGAATCCGCTAAGGATCTCGTTCGCAGAATGCTGATGCTGGACCCTGCGGAGCGGATTACGGTTTATG
AGGCCCTCAACCACCCCTGGTTGAAAGAGCGGGATCGCTACGCATATAAAATCCACCTGCCAGAAACAGT
GGAACAGCTCCGAAAATTCAATGCAAGGAGGAAGCTCAAGGGGGCCGTGCTCGCTGCAGTGAGCTCACAC
AAGTTTAACAGCTTCTACGGAGACCCTCCGGAAGAGCTTCCAGACTTTAGTGAGGACCCTACCAGCAGTG
GGCTCCTGGCAGCTGAGCGAGCTGTGTCCCAGGTCCTTGACAGCTTGGAGGAGATCCATGCCCTTACTGA
TTGCAGCGAAAAGGATTTAGACTTTCTCCATTCTGTGTTTCAGGACCAGCACCTCCATACTTTATTAGAT
CTGTATGACAAAATTAACACTAAGAGCTCTCCACAGATTAGGAATCCACCCAGCGACGCTGTGCAAAGAG
CCAAGGAAGTGTTAGAAGAGATTTCTTGCTATCCTGAGAATAATGACGCGAAAGAGCTGAAGCGGATTTT
GACACAACCGCACTTCATGGCCCTTTTACAGACACATGACGTAGTAGCTCATGAGGTTTATAGTGATGAG
GCCCTGCGCGTAACTCCCCCACCCACCAGCCCTTATCTGAATGGAGACTCCCCCGAGTCCGCCAATGGGG
ACATGGATATGGAGAACGTTACTCGGGTGCGCTTAGTGCAGTTCCAAAAGAACACTGATGAACCCATGGG
TATCACCCTGAAAATGAATGAGCTTAACCATTGCATTGTTGCGCGCATCATGCATGGAGGCATGATCCAT
CGTCAGGGAACTTTACATGTTGGTGACGAAATTAGGGAAATTAACGGAATTAGCGTAGCTAATCAGACCG
TGGAGCAGCTCCAAAAGATGCTGAGGGAGATGCGCGGATCCATTACATTTAAGATAGTGCCATCCTACCG
AACCCAGAGTAGTTCATGTGAACGCGATAGCCCATCCACATCAAGGCAGTCTCCTGCGAACGGCCATAGC
TCCACCAACAATTCCGTGAGCGACCTTCCCTCCACGACGCAGCCTAAAGGAAGGCAGATTTACGTCCGTG
CACAGTTTGAGTATGACCCAGCGAAGGATGACTTGATCCCATGTAAAGAGGCCGGAATACGATTTAGGGT
AGGGGACATTATACAGATCATATCCAAGGATGACCACAACTGGTGGCAGGGGAAGCTGGAAAATAGCAAG
AATGGCACTGCTGGCCTTATACCGTCTCCAGAACTGCAGGAGTGGAGGGTCGCTTGCATTGCAATGGAAA
AAACTAAGCAAGAACAACAGGCGTCCTGTACTTGGTTCGGCAAAAAGAAAAAGCAGTATAAAGATAAATA
TCTCGCCAAGCACAATGCTGTGTTCGATCAGCTGGACCTCGTGACCTACGAGGAGGTTGTGAAGCTTCCT
GCTTTTAAGCGGAAGACGCTGGTGCTCTTGGGAGCGCATGGGGTGGGGAGGCGCCACATCAAGAATACGC
TCATTACCAAGCACCCCGACAGATTCGCATACCCTATCCCCCACACTACGAGGCCACCGAAAAAGGACGA
GGAGAACGGCAAAAATTACTATTTCGTGAGTCATGACCAGATGATGCAGGACATCTCAAATAATGAATAT
CTTGAATATGGCTCACACGAGGACGCCATGTACGGAACGAAGCTGGAGACCATCAGGAAGATCCACGAAC
AGGGATTAATCGCGATCCTGGATGTGGAACCCCAGGCCCTCAAGGTTCTGCGAACTGCCGAATTCGCCCC
GTTTGTGGTGTTTATTGCAGCCCCTACCATTACCCCCGGACTTAACGAGGATGAATCCCTGCAGCGCTTA
CAGAAGGAATCTGACATCCTCCAGAGGACCTACGCTCACTACTTTGACCTGACAATTATTAACAACGAGA
TAGACGAAACCATCAGACACCTGGAAGAAGCAGTCGAACTGGTGTGCACCGCTCCCCAGTGGGTTCCTGT
GAGCTGGGTGTATGACCCAGCTTTCTTGTACAAAGTTGGCATTATAAGAAAGCATTGCTTATCAATTTGT
TGCAACGAACAGGTCACTATCAGTCAAAATAAAATCATTATTTGAGGCTAGGTGGAGGCTCAGTGATGAT
AAGTCTGCGATGGTGGATGCATGTGTCATGGTCATAGCTGTTTCCTGTGTGAAATTGTTATCCGCTCAGA
GGGCACAATCCTATTCCGCGCTATCCGACAATCTCCAAGACATTAGGTGGAGTTCAGTTCGGCGTATGGC
ATATGTCGCTGGAAAGAACATGTGAGCAAAAGGCCAGCAAAAGGCCAGGAACCGTAAAAAGGCCGCGTTG
CTGGCGTTTTTCCATAGGCTCCGCCCCCCTGACGAGCATCACAAAAATCGACGCTCAAGTCAGAGGTGGC
GAAACCCGACAGGACTATAAAGATACCAGGCGTTTCCCCCTGGAAGCTCCCTCGTGCGCTCTCCTGTTCC
GACCCTGCCGCTTACCGGATACCTGTCCGCCTTTCTCCCTTCGGGAAGCGTGGCGCTTTCTCATAGCTCA
CGCTGTAGGTATCTCAGTTCGGTGTAGGTCGTTCGCTCCAAGCTGGGCTGTGTGCACGAACCCCCCGTTC
AGCCCGACCGCTGCGCCTTATCCGGTAACTATCGTCTTGAGTCCAACCCGGTAAGACACGACTTATCGCC
ACTGGCAGCAGCCACTGGTAACAGGATTAGCAGAGCGAGGTATGTAGGCGGTGCTACAGAGTTCTTGAAG
TGGTGGCCTAACTACGGCTACACTAGAAGAACAGTATTTGGTATCTGCGCTCTGCTGAAGCCAGTTACCT
TCGGAAAAAGAGTTGGTAGCTCTTGATCCGGCAAACAAACCACCGCTGGTAGCGGTGGTTTTTTTGTTTG
CAAGCAGCAGATTACGCGCAGAAAAAAAGGATCTCAAGAAGATCCTTTGATCTTTTCTACGGGGTCTGAC
GCTCTATTCAACAAAGCCGCCGTCCCGTCAAGTCAGCGTAAATGGGTAGGGGGCTTCAAATCGTCCGCTC
TGCCAGTGTTACAACCAATTAACAAATTCTGATTAGAAAAACTCATCGAGCATCAAATGAAACTGCAATT
TATTCATATCAGGATTATCAATACCATATTTTTGAAAAAGCCGTTTCTGTAATGAAGGAGAAAACTCACC
GAGGCAGTTCCATAGGATGGCAAGATCCTGGTATCGGTCTGCGATTCCGACTCGTCCAACATCAATACAA
CCTATTAATTTCCCCTCGTCAAAAATAAGGTTATCAAGTGAGAAATCACCATGAGTGACGACTGAATCCG
GTGAGAATGGCAAAAGCTTATGCATTTCTTTCCAGACTTGTTCAACAGGCCAGCCATTACGCTCGTCATC
AAAATCACTCGCATCAACCAAACCGTTATTCATTCGTGATTGCGCCTGAGCGAGACGAAATACGCGATCG
CTGTTAAAAGGACAATTACAAACAGGAATCGAATGCAACCGGCGCAGGAACACTGCCAGCGCATCAACAA
TATTTTCACCTGAATCAGGATATTCTTCTAATACCTGGAATGCTGTTTTCCCGGGGATCGCAGTGGTGAG
TAACCATGCATCATCAGGAGTACGGATAAAATGCTTGATGGTCGGAAGAGGCATAAATTCCGTCAGCCAG
TTTAGTCTGACCATCTCATCTGTAACATCATTGGCAACGCTACCTTTGCCATGTTTCAGAAACAACTCTG
GCGCATCGGGCTTCCCATACAATCGATAGATTGTCGCACCTGATTGCCCGACATTATCGCGAGCCCATTT
ATACCCATATAAATCAGCATCCATGTTGGAATTTAATCGCGGCCTCGAGCAAGACGTTTCCCGTTGAATA
TGGCTCATAACACCCCTTGTATTACTGTTTATGTAAGCAGACAGTTTTATTGTTCATGATGATATATTTT
TATCTTGTGCAATGTAACATCAGAGATTTTGAGACACAACGTGGCTTTCCCCCGCCGCTCTAGAACTAGT
GGATCCAAATAAAACGAAAGGCTCAGTCGAAAGACTGGGCCTTTCGTTTTATCTGTTGTTTGTCGCATTA
TACGAGACGTCCAGGTTGGGATACCTGAAACAAAACCCATCGTACGGCCAAGGAAGTCTCCAATAACTGT
GATCCACCACAAGCGCCAGGGTTTTCCCAGTCACGACGTTGTAAAACGACGGCCAGTCATGCATAATCCG
CACGCATCTGGAATAAGGAAGTGCCATTCCGCCTGACCT
